Addgene plasmid #166681: MIOX only
Purpose: Yeast integrative plasmid for expressing mouse myo-inositol oxygenase (GAL10 promoter). Contains uracil auxotrophic marker (K. lactis URA3).
Depositing lab: Claudia Vickers. Depositing organization: University of Queensland. Publication: Artificial Self-assembling Nanocompartment for Organizing Metabolic Pathways in Yeast. Cheah LC, Stark T, Adamson LSR, Abidin RS, Lau YH, Sainsbury F, Vickers CE. ACS Synth Biol. 2021 Dec 17;10(12):3251-3263. doi: 10.1021/acssynbio.1c00045. Epub 2021 Sep 30. PubMed 34591448.
Backbone
  Vector backbone: pILGFPB5A
  Vector type: Yeast Expression, Synthetic Biology
  Selectable markers: URA3
Growth in bacteria
  Bacterial resistance: Ampicillin, 100 μg/mL
  Growth temperature: 37°C
  Growth strain: DH5alpha
  Copy number: High Copy
Gene/Insert
  Gene/Insert name: MIOX (alt names: mmMIOX; Myo-inositol oxygenase)
  Species: M. musculus (mouse), S. cerevisiae (budding yeast), Synthetic
  Insert size (bp): 858
  Entrez Gene: Miox (a.k.a. 0610009I10Rik, AI314022, Al, Aldrl6, C85427, RSOR)
  Promoter: GAL10
  Cloning method: Gibson Cloning
  Sequencing primers: 5′ GTGGTAATGCCATGTAATATGATTATTAAAC; 3′ GCATTGGCACGGTGCAACAC
Terms and licenses: Academic/Nonprofit Terms; Industry Terms: Not Available to Industry
Depositor comments: Please visit https://www.biorxiv.org/content/10.1101/2021.01.30.428974v1 for BioRxiv preprint
How to cite: MIOX only was a gift from Claudia Vickers (Addgene plasmid # 166681 ; http://n2t.net/addgene:166681 ; RRID:Addgene_166681)
