[The description below was written by a language model from this plasmid's Addgene catalogue record and pLannotate feature annotations shown in this document.]
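Description:
MIOX only is a yeast integrative expression plasmid built on the pILGFPB5A backbone for producing mouse myo-inositol oxygenase (MIOX) in Saccharomyces cerevisiae. It is propagated in E. coli through a high-copy ColE1/pUC-type origin and selected with ampicillin via the β-lactamase gene and its native promoter. No yeast replication origin or centromere is annotated, which fits the catalogue description of an integrative vector that must recombine into the genome to be maintained. Yeast transformants are selected by uracil prototrophy. The catalogue states that the marker is Kluyveromyces lactis URA3, whereas the automated annotation labels the full-length marker reading frame by homology to the S. cerevisiae protein. The table also shows a short S. cerevisiae URA3 coding fragment and a partial URA3 promoter on either side of the bacterial backbone. These may serve as homology for targeting the ura3 locus, but the record does not state the integration site. The remaining lac promoter/operator, lacI, lacZα, rop and bom fragments are leftovers from the cloning vector lineage.

The payload is the Miox coding sequence, an insert of about 858 bp assembled by Gibson cloning. It lies in reverse orientation next to the divergent GAL1,10 promoter region, so it is transcribed from the GAL10 side. This promoter is regulated by Gal4. No terminator, epitope tag or targeting sequence is annotated. MIOX oxidises myo-inositol to glucuronic acid. The associated publication concerns self-assembling nanocompartments for organising metabolic pathways in yeast, and the name suggests this construct expresses the enzyme alone, plausibly as a non-compartmentalised comparison strain, although the record does not say so explicitly.
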