Features (pLannotate 1.2.2; 15 found; start..end, strand, type, name):
      6..105     +  CDS            URA3 (fragment): orotidine-5'-phosphate decarboxylase, required for uracil biosynthesis; S. cerevisiae URA3; yeast auxotrophic marker, counterselectable with 5-fluoroorotic acid (5-FOA)
    259..275     -  protein_bind   lac operator: The lac repressor binds to the lac operator to inhibit transcription in E. coli. This inhibition can be relieved by adding lactose or isopropyl-β-D-thiogalactopyranoside (IPTG). lac repressor encoded by lacI
    283..313     -  promoter       lac promoter: promoter for the E. coli lac operon
    328..349     -  protein_bind   CAP binding site: CAP binding activates transcription in the presence of cAMP. E. coli catabolite activator protein
    362..454     -  CDS            lacI (fragment): lac repressor; lacI; The lac repressor binds to the lac operator to inhibit transcription in E. coli. This inhibition can be relieved by adding lactose or isopropyl-β-D-thiogalactopyranoside (IPTG).
    637..1225    -  rep_origin     ori: high-copy-number ColE1/pMB1/pBR322/pUC origin of replication
   1396..2256    -  CDS            AmpR: β-lactamase; bla; confers resistance to ampicillin, carbenicillin, and related antibiotics
   2257..2361    -  promoter       AmpR promoter: bla
   2456..2491    +  CDS            rop (fragment): Rop protein, which maintains plasmids at low copy number; rop
   2593..2692    +  misc_feature   bom (fragment): basis of mobility region from pBR322
   2698..2855    -  CDS            lacZα (fragment): LacZα fragment of β-galactosidase; lacZ fragment
   2862..3025    +  promoter       URA3 promoter (fragment): S. cerevisiae URA3
   3028..3813    +  CDS            URA3: PYRF_YEAST - Experimental evidence at protein level: Swiss-Prot protein existence level 1. From Saccharomyces cerevisiae (strain ATCC 204508 / S288c) (Baker's yeast).
   4113..4967    -  CDS            Miox: MIOX_MOUSE - Also known as Aldrl6, Rsor. Experimental evidence at protein level: Swiss-Prot protein existence level 1. From Mus musculus (Mouse).
   4988..5641    +  promoter       GAL1,10 promoter: GAL1 and GAL10 genes of S. cerevisiae; divergent inducible promoter, regulated by Gal4
>Addgene plasmid #166681 | MIOX only | addgene full sequence | sequence record 329928 | Addgene NGS Result
CTAGTAGGACTATTTGCAAAGGGAAGGGATGCTAAGGTAGAGGGTGAACGTTACAGAAAAGCAGGCTGGG
AAGCATATTTGAGAAGATGCGGCCAGCAAAACTAAAAAACTGTATTATAAGTAAATGCATGTATACTAAA
CTCACAAATTAGAGCTTCAATTTAATTATATCAGTTATTACCCGGGAATCTCGGTCGTAATGATTTAAAT
GCATGCAAGCTTGGCGTAATCATGGTCATAGCTGTTTCCTGTGTGAAATTGTTATCCGCTCACAATTCCA
CACAACATACGAGCCGGAAGCATAAAGTGTAAAGCCTGGGGTGCCTAATGAGTGAGCTAACTCACATTAA
TTGCGTTGCGCTCACTGCCCGCTTTCCAGTCGGGAAACCTGTCGTGCCAGCTGCATTAATGAATCGGCCA
ACGCGCGGGGAGAGGCGGTTTGCGTATTGGGCGCTCTTCCGCTTCCTCGCTCACTGACTCGCTGCGCTCG
GTCGTTCGGCTGCGGCGAGCGGTATCAGCTCACTCAAAGGCGGTAATACGGTTATCCACAGAATCAGGGG
ATAACGCAGGAAAGAACATGTGAGCAAAAGGCCAGCAAAAGGCCAGGAACCGTAAAAAGGCCGCGTTGCT
GGCGTTTTTCCATAGGCTCCGCCCCCCTGACGAGCATCACAAAAATCGACGCTCAAGTCAGAGGTGGCGA
AACCCGACAGGACTATAAAGATACCAGGCGTTTCCCCCTGGAAGCTCCCTCGTGCGCTCTCCTGTTCCGA
CCCTGCCGCTTACCGGATACCTGTCCGCCTTTCTCCCTTCGGGAAGCGTGGCGCTTTCTCATAGCTCACG
CTGTAGGTATCTCAGTTCGGTGTAGGTCGTTCGCTCCAAGCTGGGCTGTGTGCACGAACCCCCCGTTCAG
CCCGACCGCTGCGCCTTATCCGGTAACTATCGTCTTGAGTCCAACCCGGTAAGACACGACTTATCGCCAC
TGGCAGCAGCCACTGGTAACAGGATTAGCAGAGCGAGGTATGTAGGCGGTGCTACAGAGTTCTTGAAGTG
GTGGCCTAACTACGGCTACACTAGAAGAACAGTATTTGGTATCTGCGCTCTGCTGAAGCCAGTTACCTTC
GGAAAAAGAGTTGGTAGCTCTTGATCCGGCAAACAAACCACCGCTGGTAGCGGTGGTTTTTTTGTTTGCA
AGCAGCAGATTACGCGCAGAAAAAAAGGATCTCAAGAAGATCCTTTGATCTTTTCTACGGGGTCTGACGC
TCAGTGGAACGAAAACTCACGTTAAGGGATTTTGGTCATGAGATTATCAAAAAGGATCTTCACCTAGATC
CTTTTAAATTAAAAATGAAGTTTTAAATCAATCTAAAGTATATATGAGTAAACTTGGTCTGACAGTTACC
AATGCTTAATCAGTGAGGCACCTATCTCAGCGATCTGTCTATTTCGTTCATCCATAGTTGCCTGACTCCC
CGTCGTGTAGATAACTACGATACGGGAGGGCTTACCATCTGGCCCCAGTGCTGCAATGATACCGCGAGAC
CCACGCTCACCGGCTCCAGATTTATCAGCAATAAACCAGCCAGCCGGAAGGGCCGAGCGCAGAAGTGGTC
CTGCAACTTTATCCGCCTCCATCCAGTCTATTAATTGTTGCCGGGAAGCTAGAGTAAGTAGTTCGCCAGT
TAATAGTTTGCGCAACGTTGTTGCCATTGCTACAGGCATCGTGGTGTCACGCTCGTCGTTTGGTATGGCT
TCATTCAGCTCCGGTTCCCAACGATCAAGGCGAGTTACATGATCCCCCATGTTGTGCAAAAAAGCGGTTA
GCTCCTTCGGTCCTCCGATCGTTGTCAGAAGTAAGTTGGCCGCAGTGTTATCACTCATGGTTATGGCAGC
ACTGCATAATTCTCTTACTGTCATGCCATCCGTAAGATGCTTTTCTGTGACTGGTGAGTACTCAACCAAG
TCATTCTGAGAATAGTGTATGCGGCGACCGAGTTGCTCTTGCCCGGCGTCAATACGGGATAATACCGCGC
CACATAGCAGAACTTTAAAAGTGCTCATCATTGGAAAACGTTCTTCGGGGCGAAAACTCTCAAGGATCTT
ACCGCTGTTGAGATCCAGTTCGATGTAACCCACTCGTGCACCCAACTGATCTTCAGCATCTTTTACTTTC
ACCAGCGTTTCTGGGTGAGCAAAAACAGGAAGGCAAAATGCCGCAAAAAAGGGAATAAGGGCGACACGGA
AATGTTGAATACTCATACTCTTCCTTTTTCAATATTATTGAAGCATTTATCAGGGTTATTGTCTCATGAG
CGGATACATATTTGAATGTATTTAGAAAAATAAACAAATAGGGGTTCCGCGCACATTTCCCCGAAAAGTG
CCACCTGACGTCTAAGAAACCATTATTATCATGACATTAACCTATAAAAATAGGCGTATCACGAGGCCCT
TTCGTCTCGCGCGTTTCGGTGATGACGGTGAAAACCTCTGACACATGCAGCTCCCGGAGACGGTCACAGC
TTGTCTGTAAGCGGATGCCGGGAGCAGACAAGCCCGTCAGGGCGCGTCAGCGGGTGTTGGCGGGTGTCGG
GGCTGGCTTAACTATGCGGCATCAGAGCAGATTGTACTGAGAGTGCACCATATGCGGTGTGAAATACCGC
ACAGATGCGTAAGGAGAAAATACCGCATCAGGCGCCATTCGCCATTCAGGCTGCGCAACTGTTGGGAAGG
GCGATCGGTGCGGGCCTCTTCGCTATTACGCCAGCTGGCGAAAGGGGGATGTGCTGCAAGGCGATTAAGT
TGGGTAACGCCAGGGTTTTCCCAGTCACGACGTTGTAAAACGACGGCCAGTGAATTCATTTAAATTTTTT
TGATTCGGTAATCTCCGAACAGAAGGAAGAACGAAGGAAGGAGCACAGACTTAGATTGGTATATATACGC
ATATGTAGTGTTGAAGAAACATGAAATTGCCCAGTATTCTTAACCCAACTGCACAGAACAAAAACCTGCA
GGAAACGAAGATAAAACATGTCCACAAAATCATATACCAGTAGAGCTGAGACTCATGCAAGTCCGGTTGC
ATCGAAACTTTTACGTTTAATGGATGAAAAGAAGACCAATTTGTGTGCTTCTCTTGACGTTCGTTCGACT
GATGAGCTATTGAAACTTGTTGAAACGTTGGGTCCATACATTTGCCTTTTGAAAACACACGTTGATATCT
TGGATGATTTCAGTTATGAGGGTACTGTCGTTCCATTGAAAGCATTGGCAGAGAAATACAAGTTCTTGAT
ATTTGAGGACAGAAAATTCGCCGATATCGGTAACACAGTCAAATTACAATATACATCGGGCGTTTACCGT
ATCGCAGAATGGTCTGATATCACCAACGCCCACGGGGTTACTGGTGCTGGTATTGTTGCTGGCTTGAAAC
AAGGTGCGCAAGAGGTCACCAAAGAACCAAGGGGATTATTGATGCTTGCTGAATTGTCTTCCAAGGGTTC
TCTAGCACACGGTGAATATACTAAGGGTACCGTTGATATTGCAAAGAGTGATAAAGATTTCGTTATTGGG
TTCATTGCTCAGAACGATATGGGAGGAAGAGAAGAAGGGTTTGATTGGCTAATCATGACCCCAGGTGTAG
GTTTAGACGACAAAGGCGATGCATTGGGTCAGCAGTACAGAACCGTCGACGAAGTTGTAAGTGGTGGATC
AGATATCATCATTGTTGGCAGAGGACTTTTCGCCAAGGGTAGAGATCCTAAGGTTGAAGGTGAAAGATAC
AGAAATGCTGGATGGGAAGCGTACCAAAAGAGAATCAGCGCTCCCCATTAATTATACAGGAAACTTAATA
GAACAAATCACATATTTAATCTAATAGCCACCTGCATTGGCACGGTGCAACACTACTTCAACTTCATCTT
ACAAAAAGATCACGTGATCTGTTGTATTGGGATCTCTAGAGTAACAATATCATGAGACCTTTTATAGAAG
TGGCGCCAAAACTAAATGTATTTGAAAATACAAAAAACGCACAGGTTTCTTTATATATGTATATATATAT
ATATATATATAAAACTGTACATATACTGTTTAAATTAATCTATCTCGAGTCACCAGCTCAGGGTGCCCGG
GCAGTACTTGTCAATCAGCCCTTGATAGTAGGGACGCAGGCTCTCCACATCCGGTAGGTCAGGGCACTTC
GTGTACAGATCAAACTTGTTGAACTCTTGCACCCAGGGCAGCATATCCAGGTCCTGCTGGCTGCACAGCT
GACGGTAGTCACCGCCGGTGTGCCACGGATAGAAGGAGTGGAAACGGATCATGTAGAAGGCCTCTGAAGG
CAGGGAGAACTTGTTGAACTTCATCATCTGGTATAGGTACTCATCATGGCCCCAGGACATAAGGACGTTC
TCTAGTCCACAGTGAGGCTGGTACATGCCCAGTTCTGTGCTGTAACGAGGATCCTGCAGGTCAGGATTGT
CCTGGAAAGTAGAGTCACAGAACACCACAGAGGCCTGGGGACGGCAGCCCACGGGGAACGTGTCTCCAAC
AACAGCCCACTGAGGTTCCCCCCACAGAGCCATAATTTTCCCCAGATCGTGCAAAAGTCCGACCAGGTGG
AACCAGTCCTTGTCCGGGTGGGCTTTACGGATGCCCTCCGCGGTCTGGAACGCGTGGAAGGAGTTGGGGA
AATCTACGTCTGGGTCAGATTCGTCCACCAGATCATCCAGCATGCCCACAGCCTCCATGATGGTCATCTT
CTTGTAAGAGAAGCCTCCATACTGGATACGCTTCCTGCTGACGAAGTCCACAGTCTGGTGAGTGTGCATC
AGCTTGTATGTGGTAAAGACACGATCCAGCAACGGGCCTGAAGTATAGTTACGGAAGCTGTCCTTGCTTT
TGGCCATCTCTGGGTCCACATCGGGACGATAGACCAGGGAAGGATCTGGACCAACATCGACCTTCATTTT
ATCGATTTATATTGAATTTTCAAAAATTCTTACTTTTTTTTTTGGATGGACGCAAAGAAGTTTAATAATC
ATATTACATGGCAATACCACCATATACATATCCATATCTAATCTTACTTATATGTTGTGGAAATGTAAAG
AGCCCCATTATCTTAGCCTAAAAAAACCTTCTCTTTGGAACTTTCAGTAATACGCTTAACTGCTCATTGC
TATATTGAAGTACGGATTAGAAGCCGCCGAGCGGGCGACAGCCCTCCGACGGAAGACTCTCCTCCGTGCG
TCCTGGTCTTCACCGGTCGCGTTCCTGAAACGCAGATGTGCCTCGCGCCGCACTGCTCCGAACAATAAAG
ATTCTACAATACTAGCTTTTATGGTTATGAAGAGGAAAAATTGGCAGTAACCTGGCCCCACAAACCTTCA
AATCAACGAATCAAATTAACAACCATAGGATAATAATGCGATTAGTTTTTTAGCCTTATTTCTGGGGTAA
TTAATCAGCGAAGCGATGATTTTTGATCTATTAACAGATATATAAATGCAAAAGCTGCATAACCACTTTA
ACTAATACTTTCAACATTTTCGGTTTGTATTACTTCTTATTCAAATGTCATAAAAGTATCAACAAAAAAT
TGTTAATATACCTCTATACTTTAACGTCAAGGAGAAAAAACTATAA
